>Addgene plasmid #128335 | pCIneoLuc-TEAD4 | addgene full sequence | sequence record 252700 | Addgene NGS Result
GTGATGCGGTTTTGGCAGTACACCAATGGGCGTGGATAGCGGTTTGACTCACGGGGATTTCCAAGTCTCC
ACCCCATTGACGTCAATGGGAGTTTGTTTTGGCACCAAAATCAACGGGACTTTCCAAAATGTCGTAACAA
CTGCGATCGCCCGCCCCGTTGACGCAAATGGGCGGTAGGCGTGTACGGTGGGAGGTCTATATAAGCAGAG
CTCGTTTAGTGAACCGTCAGATCACTAGAAGCTTTATTGCGGTAGTTTATCACAGTTAAATTGCTAACGC
AGTCAGTGCTTCTGACACAACAGTCTCGAACTTAAGCTGCAGTGACTCTCTTAAGGTAGCCTTGCAGAAG
TTGGTCGTGAGGCACTGGGCAGGTAAGTATCAAGGTTACAAGACAGGTTTAAGGAGACCAATAGAAACTG
GGCTTGTCGAGACAGAGAAGACTCTTGCGTTTCTGATAGGCACCTATTGGTCTTACTGACATCCACTTTG
CCTTTCTCTCCACAGGTGTCCACTCCCAGTTCAATTACAGCTCTTAAGGCTAGAGTACTTAATACGACTC
ACTATAGGCTAGCCACCATGGAAGACGCCAAAAACATAAAGAAAGGCCCGGCGCCATTCTATCCGCTGGA
AGATGGAACCGCTGGAGAGCAACTGCATAAGGCTATGAAGAGATACGCCCTGGTTCCTGGAACAATTGCT
TTTACAGATGCACATATCGAGGTGGACATCACTTACGCTGAGTACTTCGAAATGTCCGTTCGGTTGGCAG
AAGCTATGAAACGATATGGGCTGAATACAAATCACAGAATCGTCGTATGCAGTGAAAACTCTCTTCAATT
CTTTATGCCGGTGTTGGGCGCGTTATTTATCGGAGTTGCAGTTGCGCCCGCGAACGACATTTATAATGAA
CGTGAATTGCTCAACAGTATGGGCATTTCGCAGCCTACCGTGGTGTTCGTTTCCAAAAAGGGGTTGCAAA
AAATTTTGAACGTGCAAAAAAAGCTCCCAATCATCCAAAAAATTATTATCATGGATTCTAAAACGGATTA
CCAGGGATTTCAGTCGATGTACACGTTCGTCACATCTCATCTACCTCCCGGTTTTAATGAATACGATTTT
GTGCCAGAGTCCTTCGATAGGGACAAGACAATTGCACTGATCATGAACTCCTCTGGATCTACTGGTCTGC
CTAAAGGTGTCGCTCTGCCTCATAGAACTGCCTGCGTGAGATTCTCGCATGCCAGAGATCCTATTTTTGG
CAATCAAATCATTCCGGATACTGCGATTTTAAGTGTTGTTCCATTCCATCACGGTTTTGGAATGTTTACT
ACACTCGGATATTTGATATGTGGATTTCGAGTCGTCTTAATGTATAGATTTGAAGAAGAGCTGTTTCTGA
GGAGCCTTCAGGATTACAAGATTCAAAGTGCGCTGCTGGTGCCAACCCTATTCTCCTTCTTCGCCAAAAG
CACTCTGATTGACAAATACGATTTATCTAATTTACACGAAATTGCTTCTGGTGGCGCTCCCCTCTCTAAG
GAAGTCGGGGAAGCGGTTGCCAAGAGGTTCCATCTGCCAGGTATCAGGCAAGGATATGGGCTCACTGAGA
CTACATCAGCTATTCTGATTACACCCGAGGGGGATGATAAACCGGGCGCGGTCGGTAAAGTTGTTCCATT
TTTTGAAGCGAAGGTTGTGGATCTGGATACCGGGAAAACGCTGGGCGTTAATCAAAGAGGCGAACTGTGT
GTGAGAGGTCCTATGATTATGTCCGGTTATGTAAACAATCCGGAAGCGACCAACGCCTTGATTGACAAGG
ATGGATGGCTACATTCTGGAGACATAGCTTACTGGGACGAAGACGAACACTTCTTCATCGTTGACCGCCT
GAAGTCTCTGATTAAGTACAAAGGCTATCAGGTGGCTCCCGCTGAATTGGAATCCATCTTGCTCCAACAC
CCCAACATCTTCGACGCAGGTGTCGCAGGTCTTCCCGACGATGACGCCGGTGAACTTCCCGCCGCCGTTG
TTGTTTTGGAGCACGGAAAGACGATGACGGAAAAAGAGATCGTGGATTACGTCGCCAGTCAAGTAACAAC
CGCGAAAAAGTTGCGCGGAGGAGTTGTGTTTGTGGACGAAGTACCGAAAGGTCTTACCGGAAAACTCGAC
GCAAGAAAAATCAGAGAGATCCTCATAAAGGCCAAGAAGGGCGGAAAGATCGCCGTGGAATTCGAGGGCA
CGGCCGGCACCATTACCTCCAACGAGTGGAGCTCTCCCACCTCCCCTGAGGGGAGCACCGCCTCTGGGGG
CAGTCAGGCACTGGACAAGCCCATCGACAATGACGCAGAGGGCGTGTGGAGCCCGGATATTGAGCAGAGT
TTCCAGGAGGCCCTCGCCATCTACCCGCCCTGTGGCAGGCGCAAAATCATCCTGTCGGACGAGGGTAAGA
TGTATGGTCGGAACGAGCTGATTGCCCGCTACATCAAGCTCCGGACAGGGAAGACCCGCACCAGGAAGCA
GGTCTCCAGCCACATCCAGGTGCTGGCTCGTCGCAAAGCTCGCGAGATCCAGGCCAAGCTAAAGGACCAG
GCAGCTAAGGACAAGGCCCTGCAGAGCATGGCTGCCATGTCGTCTGCACAGATCATCTCCGCCACGGCCT
TCCACAGTAGCATGGCCCTCGCCCGGGGCCCCGGCCGCCCAGCAGTCTCAGGGTTTTGGCAAGGAGCTTT
GCCAGGCCAAGCCGGAACGTCCCATGATGTGAAGCCTTTCTCTCAGCAAACCTATGCTGTCCAGCCTCCG
CTGCCTCTGCCAGGGTTTGAGTCTCCTGCAGGGCCCGCCCCATCGCCCTCTGCGCCCCCGGCACCCCCAT
GGCAGGGCCGCAGCGTGGCCAGCTCCAAGCTCTGGATGTTGGAGTTCTCTGCCTTCCTGGAGCAGCAGCA
GGACCCGGACACGTACAACAAGCACCTGTTCGTGCACATTGGCCAGTCCAGCCCAAGCTACAGCGACCCC
TACCTCGAAGCCGTGGACATCCGCCAAATCTATGACAAATTCCCGGAGAAAAAGGGTGGACTCAAGGATC
TCTTCGAACGGGGACCCTCCAATGCCTTTTTTCTTGTGAAGTTCTGGGCAGACCTCAACACCAACATCGA
GGATGAAGGCGGCTCCTTCTATGGGGTCTCCAGCCAGTATGAGAGCCCCGAGAACATGATCATCACCTGC
TCCACGAAGGTCTGCTCTTTCGGCAAGCAGGTGGTGGAGAAAGTTGAGACAGAGTATGCTCGCTATGAGA
ATGGACACTACTCTTACCGCATCCACCGGTCCCCGCTCTGTGAGTACATGATCAACTTCATCCACAAGCT
CAAGCACCTCCCTGAGAAGTACATGATGAACAGCGTGCTGGAGAACTTCACCATCCTGCAGGTGGTCACC
AACAGAGACACACAGGAGACCTTGCTGTGCATTGCCTATGTCTTTGAGGTGTCAGCCAGTGAGCACGGGG
CTCAGCACCACATCTACAGGCTGGTGAAAGAATGAGTCGACAATTGTGGATCCGCTCTAGAGTCGACCTG
CAGGCATGCAAGCTTGCGGCCGCTTCCCTTTAGTGAGGGTTAATGCTTCGAGCAGACATGATAAGATACA
TTGATGAGTTTGGACAAACCACAACTAGAATGCAGTGAAAAAAATGCTTTATTTGTGAAATTTGTGATGC
TATTGCTTTATTTGTAACCATTATAAGCTGCAATAAACAAGTTAACAACAACAATTGCATTCATTTTATG
TTTCAGGTTCAGGGGGAGATGTGGGAGGTTTTTTAAAGCAAGTAAAACCTCTACAAATGTGGTAAAATCC
GATAAGGATCGATCCGGGCTGGCGTAATAGCGAAGAGGCCCGCACCGATCGCCCTTCCCAACAGTTGCGC
AGCCTGAATGGCGAATGG
[124 nt withheld, positions 3939-4062]
C
[91 nt withheld, positions 4064-4154]
A
[49 nt withheld, positions 4156-4204]
CCTTTGACGTTGGAGTCCACGTTCTTT
[37 nt withheld, positions 4232-4268]
ACCCTATCTCGGTCTATTCTTTTGATTTATAAGGGATTTTGCCGATTTCGGCCTATTGGTTAAAAAATGA
GCTGATTTAACAAAAATTTAACGCGAATTTTAACAAAATATTAACGCTTACAATTTCCTGATGCGGTATT
TTCTCCTTACGCATCTGTGCGGTATTTCACACCGCATACGCGGATCTGCGCAGCACCATGGCCTGAAATA
ACCTCTGAAAGAGGAACTTGGTTAGGTACCTTCTGAGGCGGAAAGAACCAGCTGTGGAATGTGTGTCAGT
TAGGGTGTGGAAAGTCCCCAGGCTCCCCAGCAGGCAGAAGTATGCAAAGCATGCATCTCAATTAGTCAGC
AACCAGGTGTGGAAAGTCCCCAGGCTCCCCAGCAGGCAGAAGTATGCAAAGCATGCATCTCAATTAGTCA
GCAACCATAGTCCCGCCCCTAACTCCGCCCATCCCGCCCCTAACTCCGCCCAGTTCCGCCCATTCTCCGC
CCCATGGCTGACTAATTTTTTTTATTTATGCAGAGGCCGAGGCCGCCTCGGCCTCTGAGCTATTCCAGAA
GTAGTGAGGAGGCTTTTTTGGAGGCCTAGGCTTTTGCAAAAAGCTTGATTCTTCTGACACAACAGTCTCG
AACTTAAGGCTAGAGCCACCATGATTGAACAAGATGGATTGCACGCAGGTTCTCCGGCCGCTTGGGTGGA
GAGGCTATTCGGCTATGACTGGGCACAACAGACAATCGGCTGCTCTGATGCCGCCGTGTTCCGGCTGTCA
GCGCAGGGGCGCCCGGTTCTTTTTGTCAAGACCGACCTGTCCGGTGCCCTGAATGAACTGCAGGACGAGG
CAGCGCGGCTATCGTGGCTGGCCACGACGGGCGTTCCTTGCGCAGCTGTGCTCGACGTTGTCACTGAAGC
GGGAAGGGACTGGCTGCTATTGGGCGAAGTGCCGGGGCAGGATCTCCTGTCATCTCACCTTGCTCCTGCC
GAGAAAGTATCCATCATGGCTGATGCAATGCGGCGGCTGCATACGCTTGATCCGGCTACCTGCCCATTCG
ACCACCAAGCGAAACATCGCATCGAGCGAGCACGTACTCGGATGGAAGCCGGTCTTGTCGATCAGGATGA
TCTGGACGAAGAGCATCAGGGGCTCGCGCCAGCCGAACTGTTCGCCAGGCTCAAGGCGCGCATGCCCGAC
GGCGAGGATCTCGTCGTGACCCATGGCGATGCCTGCTTGCCGAATATCATGGTGGAAAATGGCCGCTTTT
CTGGATTCATCGACTGTGGCCGGCTGGGTGTGGCGGACCGCTATCAGGACATAGCGTTGGCTACCCGTGA
TATTGCTGAAGAGCTTGGCGGCGAATGGGCTGACCGCTTCCTCGTGCTTTACGGTATCGCCGCTCCCGAT
TCGCAGCGCATCGCCTTCTATCGCCTTCTTGACGAGTTCTTCTGAGCGGGACTCTGGGGTTCGAAATGAC
CGACCAAGCGACGCCCAACCTGCCATCACGATGGCCGCAATAAAATATCTTTATTTTCATTACATCTGTG
TGTTGGTTTTTTGTGTGAATCGATAGCGATAAGGATCCGCGTATGGTGCACTCTCAGTACAATCTGCTCT
GATGCCGCATAGTTAAGCCAGCCCCGACACCCGCCAACACCCGCTGACGCGCCCTGACGGGCTTGTCTGC
TCCCGGCATCCGCTTACAGACAAGCTGTGACCGTCTCCGGGAGCTGCATGTGTCAGAGGTTTTCACCGTC
ATCACCGAAACGCGCGAGACGAAAGGGCCTCGTGATACGCCTATTTTTATAGGTTAATGTCATGATAATA
ATGGTTTCTTAGACGTCAGGTGGCACTTTTCGGGGAAATGTGCGCGGAACCCCTATTTGTTTATTTTTCT
AAATACATTCAAATATGTATCCGCTCATGAGACAATAACCCTGATAAATGCTTCAATAATATTGAAAAAG
GAAGAGTATGAGTATTCAACATTTCCGTGTCGCCCTTATTCCCTTTTTTGCGGCATTTTGCCTTCCTGTT
TTTGCTCACCCAGAAACGCTGGTGAAAGTAAAAGATGCTGAAGATCAGTTGGGTGCACGAGTGGGTTACA
TCGAACTGGATCTCAACAGCGGTAAGATCCTTGAGAGTTTTCGCCCCGAAGAACGTTTTCCAATGATGAG
CACTTTTAAAGTTCTGCTATGTGGCGCGGTATTATCCCGTATTGACGCCGGGCAAGAGCAACTCGGTCGC
CGCATACACTATTCTCAGAATGACTTGGTTGAGTACTCACCAGTCACAGAAAAGCATCTTACGGATGGCA
TGACAGTAAGAGAATTATGCAGTGCTGCCATAACCATGAGTGATAACACTGCGGCCAACTTACTTCTGAC
AACGATCGGAGGACCGAAGGAGCTAACCGCTTTTTTGCACAACATGGGGGATCATGTAACTCGCCTTGAT
CGTTGGGAACCGGAGCTGAATGAAGCCATACCAAACGACGAGCGTGACACCACGATGCCTGTAGCAATGG
CAACAACGTTGCGCAAACTATTAACTGGCGAACTACTTACTCTAGCTTCCCGGCAACAATTAATAGACTG
GATGGAGGCGGATAAAGTTGCAGGACCACTTCTGCGCTCGGCCCTTCCGGCTGGCTGGTTTATTGCTGAT
AAATCTGGAGCCGGTGAGCGTGGGTCTCGCGGTATCATTGCAGCACTGGGGCCAGATGGTAAGCCCTCCC
GTATCGTAGTTATCTACACGACGGGGAGTCAGGCAACTATGGATGAACGAAATAGACAGATCGCTGAGAT
AGGTGCCTCACTGATTAAGCATTGGTAACTGTCAGACCAAGTTTACTCATATATACTTTAGATTGATTTA
AAACTTCATTTTTAATTTAAAAGGATCTAGGTGAAGATCCTTTTTGATAATCTCATGACCAAAATCCCTT
AACGTGAGTTTTCGTTCCACTGAGCGTCAGACCCCGTAGAAAAGATCAAAGGATCTTCTTGAGATCCTTT
TTTTCTGCGCGTAATCTGCTGCTTGCAAACAAAAAAACCACCGCTACCAGCGGTGGTTTGTTTGCCGGAT
CAAGAGCTACCAACTCTTTTTCCGAAGGTAACTGGCTTCAGCAGAGCGCAGATACCAAATACTGTTCTTC
TAGTGTAGCCGTAGTTAGGCCACCACTTCAAGAACTCTGTAGCACCGCCTACATACCTCGCTCTGCTAAT
CCTGTTACCAGTGGCTGCTGCCAGTGGCGATAAGTCGTGTCTTACCGGGTTGGACTCAAGACGATAGTTA
CCGGATAAGGCGCAGCGGTCGGGCTGAACGGGGGGTTCGTGCACACAGCCCAGCTTGGAGCGAACGACCT
ACACCGAACTGAGATACCTACAGCGTGAGCTATGAGAAAGCGCCACGCTTCCCGAAGGGAGAAAGGCGGA
CAGGTATCCGGTAAGCGGCAGGGTCGGAACAGGAGAGCGCACGAGGGAGCTTCCAGGGGGAAACGCCTGG
TATCTTTATAGTCCTGTCGGGTTTCGCCACCTCTGACTTGAGCGTCGATTTTTGTGATGCTCGTCAGGGG
GGCGGAGCCTATGGAAAAACGCCAGTAACGCGGCCTTTTTACGGTTCCTGGCCTTTTGCTGGCCTTTTGC
TCACATGGCTCGACAGATCTTCAATATTGGCCATTAGCCATATTATTCATTGGTTATATAGCATAAATCA
ATATTGGCTATTGGCCATTGCATACGTTGTATCTATATCATAATATGTACATTTATATTGGCTCATGTCC
AATATGACCGCCATGTTGGCATTGATTATTGACTAGTTATTAATAGTAATCAATTACGGGGTCATTAGTT
CATAGCCCATATATGGAGTTCCGCGTTACATAACTTACGGTAAATGGCCCGCCTGGCTGACCGCCCAACG
ACCCCCGCCCATTGACGTCAATAATGACGTATGTTCCCATAGTAACGCCAATAGGGACTTTCCATTGACG
TCAATGGGTGGAGTATTTACGGTAAACTGCCCACTTGGCAGTACATCAAGTGTATCATATGCCAAGTCCG
CCCCCTATTGACGTCAATGACGGTAAATGGCCCGCCTGGCATTATGCCCAGTACATGACCTTACGGGACT
TTCCTACTTGGCAGTACATCTACGTATTAGTCATCGCTATTACCATG
Features (pLannotate 1.2.2; 21 found; start..end, strand, type, name):
      1..212     +  promoter       CMV promoter: human cytomegalovirus (CMV) immediate early promoter
    373..505     +  intron         chimeric intron: chimera between introns from human β-globin and immunoglobulin heavy chain genes
    550..568     +  promoter       T7 promoter: promoter for bacteriophage T7 RNA polymerase
    578..2227    +  CDS            luciferase: firefly luciferase; luc+; enhanced luc+ version of the luciferase gene
   2234..3532    +  CDS            TEAD4: TEAD4_HUMAN - Also known as RTEF1, TCF13L1, TEF3. Experimental evidence at protein level: Swiss-Prot protein existence level 1. Transcription factor which plays a key role in the Hippo signaling pathway, a pathway involved in organ size control and tumor suppression by restricting proliferation and promoting apoptosis. The core of this pathway is composed of a kinase cascade wherein MST1/MST2, in complex with its regulatory protein SAV1, phosphorylates and activates LATS1/2 in complex with its regulatory protein MOB1, which in turn phosphorylates and inactivates YAP1 oncoprotein and WWTR1/TAZ.
   3555..3585    +  misc_feature   MCS (fragment): pUC18/19 multiple cloning site
   3597..3614    -  promoter       T3 promoter (fragment): promoter for bacteriophage T3 RNA polymerase
   3632..3753    -  polyA_signal   SV40 poly(A) signal: SV40 polyadenylation signal
   3776..3844    -  CDS            large T antigen (fragment): large T antigen from SV40 (simian virus 40)
   3868..3935    +  CDS            lacZα (fragment): LacZα fragment of β-galactosidase; lacZ fragment
   3939..4367    +  rep_origin     f1 ori (sequence partly withheld): f1 bacteriophage origin of replication; arrow indicates direction of (+) strand synthesis
   4395..4446    -  misc_feature   bom (fragment): basis of mobility region from pBR322
   4511..4868    +  promoter       SV40 promoter: SV40 enhancer and early promoter
   4919..5710    +  CDS            neo: KKA2_KLEPN - Also known as kan, nptII. Experimental evidence at protein level: Swiss-Prot protein existence level 1. Resistance to kanamycin, neomycin, paromomycin, ribostamycin, butirosin and gentamicin B. From Klebsiella pneumoniae.
   5777..5825    +  polyA_signal   poly(A) signal: synthetic polyadenylation signal
   5845..5899    -  misc_feature   bom (fragment): basis of mobility region from pBR322
   6001..6036    -  CDS            rop (fragment): Rop protein, which maintains plasmids at low copy number; rop
   6131..6235    +  promoter       AmpR promoter: bla
   6236..7096    +  CDS            AmpR: β-lactamase; bla; confers resistance to ampicillin, carbenicillin, and related antibiotics
   7267..7855    +  rep_origin     ori: high-copy-number ColE1/pMB1/pBR322/pUC origin of replication
   8068..8445    +  enhancer       CMV enhancer: human cytomegalovirus immediate early enhancer
