[The description below was written by a language model from this plasmid's Addgene catalogue record and pLannotate feature annotations shown in this document.]
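Description:
pCIneoLuc-TEAD4 is a mammalian expression plasmid built on the Promega pCIneo backbone and designed to produce human TEAD4 fused at its N terminus to firefly luciferase. In the sequenced record of about 8.4 kb, the CMV immediate-early enhancer and promoter drive transcription through a chimeric β-globin/immunoglobulin intron, which generally improves mRNA processing and expression. This is followed by the enhanced luc+ luciferase coding sequence and, almost immediately after it, the roughly 1.3 kb TEAD4 open reading frame, cloned between retained EcoRI and SalI sites. An SV40 polyadenylation signal is annotated downstream of the insert. A T7 promoter lies upstream of the fusion, and a T3 promoter fragment flanks the other side of the cloning region. The depositor notes two differences in the insert relative to the reference sequence and states that they do not affect function.

For propagation in bacteria, the plasmid carries a high-copy ColE1/pUC-type origin and the β-lactamase gene for ampicillin selection. An f1 origin is also present, which allows single-stranded DNA production. A separate cassette, consisting of the SV40 enhancer/early promoter, the neomycin phosphotransferase gene and a synthetic poly(A) signal, allows G418 selection of stably transfected mammalian cells.

The stated purpose is use in LUMIER assays, in which a luciferase-tagged protein is co-expressed with an epitope-tagged partner and the interaction is measured as luminescence recovered after immunoprecipitation. TEAD4 is a transcription factor of the Hippo pathway that acts downstream of YAP1 and TAZ. The associated work concerns YAP1 activation, so the construct is suited to quantifying TEAD4 binding to such partners, although the record does not name the specific partners tested.
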