Addgene plasmid #128335: pCIneoLuc-TEAD4
Purpose: Vector for LUMIER assay
Depositing lab: Yutaka Hata. Depositing organization: Institute of Science Tokyo. Publication: Novel YAP1 Activator, Identified by Transcription-Based Functional Screen, Limits Multiple Myeloma Growth. Maruyama J, Inami K, Michishita F, Jiang X, Iwasa H, Nakagawa K, Ishigami-Yuasa M, Kagechika H, Miyamura N, Hirayama J, Nishina H, Nogawa D, Yamamoto K, Hata Y. Mol Cancer Res. 2018 Feb;16(2):197-211. doi: 10.1158/1541-7786.MCR-17-0382. Epub 2017 Oct 23. PubMed 29061667.
Backbone
  Vector backbone: pCIneo
  Backbone manufacturer: Promega
  Backbone size w/o insert (bp): 5700
  Vector type: Mammalian Expression
  Selectable markers: Neomycin (select with G418)
Growth in bacteria
  Bacterial resistance: Ampicillin, 100 μg/mL
  Growth temperature: 37°C
  Growth strain: DH5alpha
  Copy number: High Copy
Gene/Insert
  Gene/Insert name: TEAD4
  Species: H. sapiens (human)
  Insert size (bp): 1300
  GenBank ID: 7004
  Entrez Gene: TEAD4 (a.k.a. EFTR-2, RTEF1, TCF13L1, TEF-3, TEF3, TEFR-1, hRTEF-1B)
  Promoter: CMV
  Tag / fusion protein: Luciferase (N terminal on backbone)
  Cloning method: Restriction Enzyme; 5′ cloning site EcoRI (not destroyed); 3′ cloning site SalI (not destroyed)
  Sequencing primers: 5′ gataggcacctattggtcttactgacat; 3′ Gaacctgaaacataaaatgaat
Terms and licenses: Academic/Nonprofit Terms; Industry Terms: Not Available to Industry
Depositor comments: The insert for TEAD4 contains L552F and S862G compared to the reference NP_003204.2 that do not impact function.
How to cite: pCIneoLuc-TEAD4 was a gift from Yutaka Hata (Addgene plasmid # 128335 ; http://n2t.net/addgene:128335 ; RRID:Addgene_128335)
